Addgene plasmid #155590: EXOSC2
Purpose: For use in RBP tethering screen
Depositing lab: Eugene Yeo. Depositing organization: University of California, San Diego (UCSD). Publication: Large-scale tethered function assays identify factors that regulate mRNA stability and translation. Luo EC, Nathanson JL, Tan FE, Schwartz JL, Schmok JC, Shankar A, Markmiller S, Yee BA, Sathe S, Pratt GA, Scaletta DB, Ha Y, Hill DE, Aigner S, Yeo GW. Nat Struct Mol Biol. 2020 Oct;27(10):989-1000. doi: 10.1038/s41594-020-0477-6. Epub 2020 Aug 17. PubMed 32807991.
Backbone
  Vector backbone: E2.pEF5-DEST-FL-V5-MCP
  Backbone size w/o insert (bp): 7357
  Vector type: Mammalian Expression
Growth in bacteria
  Bacterial resistance: Ampicillin, 100 μg/mL
  Growth temperature: 37°C
  Growth strain: DH5alpha
  Copy number: High Copy
Gene/Insert
  Gene/Insert name: EXOSC2 (alt name: Accession: BC000747)
  Species: H. sapiens (human)
  Insert size (bp): 882
  Mutation: none
  Entrez Gene: EXOSC2 (a.k.a. RRP4, Rrp4p, SHRF, hRrp4p, p7)
  Promoter: EF-1a
  Tag / fusion protein: V5-MCP (C terminal on backbone)
  Cloning method: Gateway Cloning
  Sequencing primers: 5′ TAATACGACTCACTATAGGG; 3′ gctcgagtctagagggc
Resource information
  A portion of this plasmid was derived from a plasmid made by: DNASU Plasmid Repository Center for Personalized Diagnostics Biodesign Institute
Terms and licenses: Academic/Nonprofit Terms; Industry Terms: Not Available to Industry
How to cite: EXOSC2 was a gift from Eugene Yeo (Addgene plasmid # 155590 ; http://n2t.net/addgene:155590 ; RRID:Addgene_155590)
