[The description below was written by a language model from this plasmid's Addgene catalogue record and pLannotate feature annotations shown in this document.]
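Description:
EXOSC2 is a mammalian expression plasmid built by Gateway cloning in the E2.pEF5-DEST-FL-V5-MCP destination backbone. It is one of a collection of RNA-binding protein clones made for a tethering screen. The human EXOSC2 open reading frame (also known as RRP4, a component of the RNA exosome; recorded as unmutated and derived from a DNASU clone) lies between attB1 and attB2 recombination sites downstream of the strong constitutive EF-1α promoter. A T7 promoter between the EF-1α promoter and attB1 also serves as a sequencing priming site. The ORF is fused at its C terminus to a backbone-encoded V5 epitope tag followed by the bacteriophage MS2 coat protein (MCP), and the transcript ends at a bGH polyadenylation signal.

The MCP moiety binds MS2 stem-loop RNA structures, so the fusion protein can be artificially recruited to a reporter mRNA carrying such hairpins. This allows the effect of EXOSC2 on the bound transcript, such as its stability or translation, to be measured independently of the protein's natural RNA targets. The V5 tag allows the fusion to be detected.

Downstream of the expression cassette, the feature table shows an FRT site immediately ahead of a hygromycin resistance coding sequence with an SV40 poly(A) signal and no complete promoter annotated upstream. This layout is typical of vectors designed for FLP-mediated integration into a genomic FRT landing site, although the record does not state that use. In E. coli the plasmid is maintained by a high-copy ColE1/pUC-type origin and selected with ampicillin via the AmpR gene. The remaining annotations, including the f1 ori, ble, lacI, CMV enhancer and SV40 pieces, are short backbone fragments. The sequenced record is 7,249 nt.
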