Features (pLannotate 1.2.2; 24 found; start..end, strand, type, name):
      1..1179    +  promoter       EF-1α promoter: strong constitutive promoter for human elongation factor EF-1α
   1196..1214    +  promoter       T7 promoter: promoter for bacteriophage T7 RNA polymerase
   1293..1317    +  protein_bind   attB1: mutant version of attB; recombination site for the Gateway® BP reaction BP Clonase™
   1323..2201    +  CDS            EXOSC2: EXOS2_HUMAN - Also known as RRP4 From Homo sapiens (Human).
   2206..2230    -  protein_bind   attB2: mutant version of attB; recombination site for the Gateway® BP reaction BP Clonase™
   2355..2396    +  CDS            V5 tag: epitope tag from simian virus 5
   2409..2795    +  CDS            MS2: bacteriophage MS2 coat protein binds to a specific stem-loop structure in the viral RNA (Peabody, 1993)
   2857..3081    +  polyA_signal   bGH poly(A) signal: bovine growth hormone polyadenylation signal
   3085..3106    +  promoter       SV40 promoter (fragment): SV40 enhancer and early promoter
   3127..3360    +  rep_origin     f1 ori (fragment) (sequence partly withheld): f1 bacteriophage origin of replication; arrow indicates direction of (+) strand synthesis
   3365..3412    +  protein_bind   FRT: FLP-mediated recombination occurs in the 8-bp core sequence TCTAGAAA (Turan and Bode, 2011). FLP recombinase from the Saccharomyces cerevisiae 2μ plasmid
   3420..4442    +  CDS            HygR: aminoglycoside phosphotransferase from E. coli; aph(4)-Ia; confers resistance to hygromycin
   4452..4577    +  CDS            ble (fragment): BLE_KLEPN - Experimental evidence at protein level: Swiss-Prot protein existence level 1. Binding protein with a strong affinity to the bleomycin family of antibiotics. Binds to CL990; an antimitotic-antibiotic compound. From Klebsiella pneumoniae.
   4572..4693    +  polyA_signal   SV40 poly(A) signal: SV40 polyadenylation signal
   4766..4782    -  protein_bind   lac operator: The lac repressor binds to the lac operator to inhibit transcription in E. coli. This inhibition can be relieved by adding lactose or isopropyl-β-D-thiogalactopyranoside (IPTG). lac repressor encoded by lacI
   4790..4820    -  promoter       lac promoter: promoter for the E. coli lac operon
   4835..4856    -  protein_bind   CAP binding site: CAP binding activates transcription in the presence of cAMP. E. coli catabolite activator protein
   4869..4961    -  CDS            lacI (fragment): lac repressor; lacI; The lac repressor binds to the lac operator to inhibit transcription in E. coli. This inhibition can be relieved by adding lactose or isopropyl-β-D-thiogalactopyranoside (IPTG).
   5144..5732    -  rep_origin     ori: high-copy-number ColE1/pMB1/pBR322/pUC origin of replication
   5903..6763    -  CDS            AmpR: β-lactamase; bla; confers resistance to ampicillin, carbenicillin, and related antibiotics
   6764..6868    -  promoter       AmpR promoter: bla
   6927..6979    -  misc_feature   bom (fragment): basis of mobility region from pBR322
   7134..7152    +  enhancer       CMV enhancer (fragment): human cytomegalovirus immediate early enhancer
   7177..7243    +  CDS            small t antigen (fragment): SV40 (simian virus 40) small t antigen
>Addgene plasmid #155590 | EXOSC2 | addgene full sequence | sequence record 375343 | Addgene NGS Result
GGCTCCGGTGCCCGTCAGTGGGCAGAGCGCACATCGCCCACAGTCCCCGAGAAGTTGGGGGGAGGGGTCG
GCAATTGAACCGGTGCCTAGAGAAGGTGGCGCGGGGTAAACTGGGAAAGTGATGTCGTGTACTGGCTCCG
CCTTTTTCCCGAGGGTGGGGGAGAACCGTATATAAGTGCAGTAGTCGCCGTGAACGTTCTTTTTCGCAAC
GGGTTTGCCGCCAGAACACAGGTAAGTGCCGTGTGTGGTTCCCGCGGGCCTGGCCTCTTTACGGGTTATG
GCCCTTGCGTGCCTTGAATTACTTCCACCTGGCTGCAGTACGTGATTCTTGATCCCGAGCTTCGGGTTGG
AAGTGGGTGGGAGAGTTCGAGGCCTTGCGCTTAAGGAGCCCCTTCGCCTCGTGCTTGAGTTGAGGCCTGG
CCTGGGCGCTGGGGCCGCCGCGTGCGAATCTGGTGGCACCTTCGCGCCTGTCTCGCTGCTTTCGATAAGT
CTCTAGCCATTTAAAATTTTTGATGACCTGCTGCGACGCTTTTTTTCTGGCAAGATAGTCTTGTAAATGC
GGGCCAAGATCTGCACACTGGTATTTCGGTTTTTGGGGCCGCGGGCGGCGACGGGGCCCGTGCGTCCCAG
CGCACATGTTCGGCGAGGCGGGGCCTGCGAGCGCGGCCACCGAGAATCGGACGGGGGTAGTCTCAAGCTG
GCCGGCCTGCTCTGGTGCCTGGCCTCGCGCCGCCGTGTATCGCCCCGCCCTGGGCGGCAAGGCTGGCCCG
GTCGGCACCAGTTGCGTGAGCGGAAAGATGGCCGCTTCCCGGCCCTGCTGCAGGGAGCTCAAAATGGAGG
ACGCGGCGCTCGGGAGAGCGGGCGGGTGAGTCACCCACACAAAGGAAAAGGGCCTTTCCGTCCTCAGCCG
TCGCTTCATGTGACTCCACGGAGTACCGGGCGCCGTCCAGGCACCTCGATTAGTTCTCGAGCTTTTGGAG
TACGTCGTCTTTAGGTTGGGGGGAGGGGTTTTATGCGATGGAGTTTCCCCACACTGAGTGGGTGGAGACT
GAAGTTAGGCCAGCTTGGCACTTGATGTAATTCTCCTTGGAATTTGCCCTTTTTGAGTTTGGATCTTGGT
TCATTCTCAAGCCTCAGACAGTGGTTCAAAGTTTTTTTCTTCCATTTCAGGTGTCGTGAGGAATTAGCTT
GGTACTAATACGACTCACTATAGGGAGACCCAAGCTGGCTAGGTAAGCTTGGTACCGAGCTCGGATCCAC
TAGTCCAGTGTGGTGGAATTCTGCAGATATCAACAAGTTTGTACAAAAAAGCAGGCTCCACCATGGCGAT
GGAGATGAGGCTTCCAGTGGCTCGCAAGCCTCTTAGCGAGAGACTGGGCCGCGACACTAAGAAACATCTA
GTGGTGCCGGGGGATACAATCACTACGGACACAGGATTCATGCGGGGCCATGGAACGTATATGGGAGAAG
AGAAGCTCATTGCATCTGTTGCTGGCTCTGTGGAGAGAGTAAACAAGTTGATCTGTGTGAAAGCTTTGAA
AACCAGATACATTGGTGAAGTAGGAGACATCGTAGTGGGACGAATCACAGAGGTTCAACAGAAGAGGTGG
AAGGTGGAGACCAACTCCAGGCTGGATTCGGTCTTGCTGCTCTCGTCCATGAACCTTCCTGGAGGAGAGC
TGAGGAGAAGATCTGCAGAAGATGAGCTTGCAATGAGAGGTTTCTTACAGGAAGGGGACCTTATCAGTGC
TGAGGTCCAGGCAGTGTTCTCTGACGGAGCTGTCTCTTTGCACACGAGGAGCCTGAAATATGGAAAACTA
GGTCAGGGGGTTTTGGTCCAGGTTTCCCCCTCCCTGGTGAAACGGCAGAAGACCCACTTTCATGATTTGC
CATGTGGTGCCTCAGTGATTCTCGGTAACAACGGCTTCATCTGGATTTACCCAACACCTGAGCACAAAGA
AGAGGAAGCAGGGGGCTTCATTGCAAACCTGGAGCCTGTCTCTCTTGCTGATCGAGAGGTGATATCCCGG
CTTCGGAACTGCATCATCTCGCTGGTAACTCAGAGGATGATGCTGTATGATACCAGCATCCTGTACTGCT
ATGAAGCATCCCTTCCACATCAGATCAAAGACATCTTAAAGCCAGAAATAATGGAGGAGATTGTGATGGA
AACACGCCAGAGGCTTTTGGAACAGGAGGGATTGGACCCAGCTTTCTTGTACAAAGTGGTTGATATCCAG
CACAGTGGCGGCCGCTCGAGTCTAGAGGGCCCGCGGTTCGAAACCAGCGGAGGCGGCGGAAGCGGGGGAG
GAGGCAGCGGCGGAGGCGGCAGCGGGGGCGGCGGAAGCGCTACCGGTAAGCCTATCCCTAACCCTCTCCT
CGGTCTCGATTCTACGCGTACCGGTATGGCTTCTAACTTTACTCAGTTCGTTCTCGTCGACAATGGCGGA
ACTGGCGACGTGACTGTCGCCCCAAGCAACTTCGCTAACGGGGTCGCTGAATGGATCAGCTCTAACTCGC
GATCACAGGCTTACAAAGTAACCTGTAGCGTTCGTCAGAGCTCTGCGCAGAATCGCAAATACACCATCAA
AGTCGAGGTGCCTAAAGTGGCAACCCAGACTGTTGGTGGTGAAGAGCTTCCTGTAGCCGGATGGAGATCT
TACTTAAATATGGAACTAACCATTCCAATTTTCGCCACGAATTCCGACTGCGAGCTTATTGTTAAGGCAA
TGCAAGGTCTCCTAAAAGATGGAAACCCGATTCCCTCGGCCATCGCGGCCAACTCCGGCATCTACGGAGG
TGGAGGTGGATCTCGTACGGGTTAGTAATGAGTTTAAACCCGCTGATCAGCCTCGACTGTGCCTTCTAGT
TGCCAGCCATCTGTTGTTTGCCCCTCCCCCGTGCCTTCCTTGACCCTGGAAGGTGCCACTCCCACTGTCC
TTTCCTAATAAAATGAGGAAATTGCATCGCATTGTCTGAGTAGGTGTCATTCTATTCTGGGGGGTGGGGT
GGGGCAGGACAGCAAGGGGGAGGATTGGGAAGACAATAGCAGGCATGCTGGGGATGCGGTGGGCTCTATG
GCTTCTGAGGCGGAAAGAACCAGCTGGGGCTCTAGGGGGTATCCCC
[124 nt withheld, positions 3127-3250]
C
[91 nt withheld, positions 3252-3342]
AGGGTGATGGTTCACGTACCTAGAAGTTCCTATTCCGAAGTTCCTATTCTCTAGAAAGTATAGGAACTTC
CTTGGCCAAAAAGCCTGAACTCACCGCGACGTCTGTCGAGAAGTTTCTGATCGAAAAGTTCGACAGCGTC
TCCGACCTGATGCAGCTCTCGGAGGGCGAAGAATCTCGTGCTTTCAGCTTCGATGTAGGAGGGCGTGGAT
ATGTCCTGCGGGTAAATAGCTGCGCCGATGGTTTCTACAAAGATCGTTATGTTTATCGGCACTTTGCATC
GGCCGCGCTCCCGATTCCGGAAGTGCTTGACATTGGGGAATTCAGCGAGAGCCTGACCTATTGCATCTCC
CGCCGTGCACAGGGTGTCACGTTGCAAGACCTGCCTGAAACCGAACTGCCCGCTGTTCTGCAGCCGGTCG
CGGAGGCCATGGATGCGATCGCTGCGGCCGATCTTAGCCAGACGAGCGGGTTCGGCCCATTCGGACCGCA
AGGAATCGGTCAATACACTACATGGCGTGATTTCATATGCGCGATTGCTGATCCCCATGTGTATCACTGG
CAAACTGTGATGGACGACACCGTCAGTGCGTCCGTCGCGCAGGCTCTCGATGAGCTGATGCTTTGGGCCG
AGGACTGCCCCGAAGTCCGGCACCTCGTGCACGCGGATTTCGGCTCCAACAATGTCCTGACGGACAATGG
CCGCATAACAGCGGTCATTGACTGGAGCGAGGCGATGTTCGGGGATTCCCAATACGAGGTCGCCAACATC
TTCTTCTGGAGGCCGTGGTTGGCTTGTATGGAGCAGCAGACGCGCTACTTCGAGCGGAGGCATCCGGAGC
TTGCAGGATCGCCGCGGCTCCGGGCGTATATGCTCCGCATTGGTCTTGACCAACTCTATCAGAGCTTGGT
TGACGGCAATTTCGATGATGCAGCTTGGGCGCAGGGTCGATGCGACGCAATCGTCCGATCCGGAGCCGGG
ACTGTCGGGCGTACACAAATCGCCCGCAGAAGCGCGGCCGTCTGGACCGATGGCTGTGTAGAAGTACTCG
CCGATAGTGGAAACCGACGCCCCAGCACTCGTCCGAGGGCAAAGGAATAGCACGTACTACGAGATTTCGA
TTCCACCGCCGCCTTCTATGAAAGGTTGGGCTTCGGAATCGTTTTCCGGGACGCCGGCTGGATGATCCTC
CAGCGCGGGGATCTCATGCTGGAGTTCTTCGCCCACCCCAACTTGTTTATTGCAGCTTATAATGGTTACA
AATAAAGCAATAGCATCACAAATTTCACAAATAAAGCATTTTTTTCACTGCATTCTAGTTGTGGTTTGTC
CAAACTCATCAATGTATCTTATCATGTCTGTATACCGTCGACCTCTAGCTAGAGCTTGGCGTAATCATGG
TCATAGCTGTTTCCTGTGTGAAATTGTTATCCGCTCACAATTCCACACAACATACGAGCCGGAAGCATAA
AGTGTAAAGCCTGGGGTGCCTAATGAGTGAGCTAACTCACATTAATTGCGTTGCGCTCACTGCCCGCTTT
CCAGTCGGGAAACCTGTCGTGCCAGCTGCATTAATGAATCGGCCAACGCGCGGGGAGAGGCGGTTTGCGT
ATTGGGCGCTCTTCCGCTTCCTCGCTCACTGACTCGCTGCGCTCGGTCGTTCGGCTGCGGCGAGCGGTAT
CAGCTCACTCAAAGGCGGTAATACGGTTATCCACAGAATCAGGGGATAACGCAGGAAAGAACATGTGAGC
AAAAGGCCAGCAAAAGGCCAGGAACCGTAAAAAGGCCGCGTTGCTGGCGTTTTTCCATAGGCTCCGCCCC
CCTGACGAGCATCACAAAAATCGACGCTCAAGTCAGAGGTGGCGAAACCCGACAGGACTATAAAGATACC
AGGCGTTTCCCCCTGGAAGCTCCCTCGTGCGCTCTCCTGTTCCGACCCTGCCGCTTACCGGATACCTGTC
CGCCTTTCTCCCTTCGGGAAGCGTGGCGCTTTCTCATAGCTCACGCTGTAGGTATCTCAGTTCGGTGTAG
GTCGTTCGCTCCAAGCTGGGCTGTGTGCACGAACCCCCCGTTCAGCCCGACCGCTGCGCCTTATCCGGTA
ACTATCGTCTTGAGTCCAACCCGGTAAGACACGACTTATCGCCACTGGCAGCAGCCACTGGTAACAGGAT
TAGCAGAGCGAGGTATGTAGGCGGTGCTACAGAGTTCTTGAAGTGGTGGCCTAACTACGGCTACACTAGA
AGAACAGTATTTGGTATCTGCGCTCTGCTGAAGCCAGTTACCTTCGGAAAAAGAGTTGGTAGCTCTTGAT
CCGGCAAACAAACCACCGCTGGTAGCGGTGGTTTTTTTGTTTGCAAGCAGCAGATTACGCGCAGAAAAAA
AGGATCTCAAGAAGATCCTTTGATCTTTTCTACGGGGTCTGACGCTCAGTGGAACGAAAACTCACGTTAA
GGGATTTTGGTCATGAGATTATCAAAAAGGATCTTCACCTAGATCCTTTTAAATTAAAAATGAAGTTTTA
AATCAATCTAAAGTATATATGAGTAAACTTGGTCTGACAGTTACCAATGCTTAATCAGTGAGGCACCTAT
CTCAGCGATCTGTCTATTTCGTTCATCCATAGTTGCCTGACTCCCCGTCGTGTAGATAACTACGATACGG
GAGGGCTTACCATCTGGCCCCAGTGCTGCAATGATACCGCGAGACCCACGCTCACCGGCTCCAGATTTAT
CAGCAATAAACCAGCCAGCCGGAAGGGCCGAGCGCAGAAGTGGTCCTGCAACTTTATCCGCCTCCATCCA
GTCTATTAATTGTTGCCGGGAAGCTAGAGTAAGTAGTTCGCCAGTTAATAGTTTGCGCAACGTTGTTGCC
ATTGCTACAGGCATCGTGGTGTCACGCTCGTCGTTTGGTATGGCTTCATTCAGCTCCGGTTCCCAACGAT
CAAGGCGAGTTACATGATCCCCCATGTTGTGCAAAAAAGCGGTTAGCTCCTTCGGTCCTCCGATCGTTGT
CAGAAGTAAGTTGGCCGCAGTGTTATCACTCATGGTTATGGCAGCACTGCATAATTCTCTTACTGTCATG
CCATCCGTAAGATGCTTTTCTGTGACTGGTGAGTACTCAACCAAGTCATTCTGAGAATAGTGTATGCGGC
GACCGAGTTGCTCTTGCCCGGCGTCAATACGGGATAATACCGCGCCACATAGCAGAACTTTAAAAGTGCT
CATCATTGGAAAACGTTCTTCGGGGCGAAAACTCTCAAGGATCTTACCGCTGTTGAGATCCAGTTCGATG
TAACCCACTCGTGCACCCAACTGATCTTCAGCATCTTTTACTTTCACCAGCGTTTCTGGGTGAGCAAAAA
CAGGAAGGCAAAATGCCGCAAAAAAGGGAATAAGGGCGACACGGAAATGTTGAATACTCATACTCTTCCT
TTTTCAATATTATTGAAGCATTTATCAGGGTTATTGTCTCATGAGCGGATACATATTTGAATGTATTTAG
AAAAATAAACAAATAGGGGTTCCGCGCACATTTCCCCGAAAAGTGCCACCTGACGTCGACGGATCGGGAG
ATCTCCCGATCCCCTATGGTGCACTCTCAGTACAATCTGCTCTGATGCCGCATAGTTAAGCCAGTATCTG
CTCCCTGCTTGTGTGTTGGAGGTCGCTGAGTAGTGCGCGAGCAAAATTTAAGCTACAACAAGGCAAGGCT
TGACCGACAATTGCATGAAGAATCTGCTTAGGGTTAGGCGTTTTGCGCTGCTTCGCGATGTACGGGCCAG
ATATACGCGTTGACATTGATTATTGACTAGGCTTTTGCAAAAAGCTTTGCAAAGATGGATAAAGTTTTAA
ACAGAGAGGAATCTTTGCAGCTAATGGACCTTCTAGGTCTTGAAAGGAGTGGGAATT
