>Addgene plasmid #155590 | EXOSC2 | depositor partial sequence | sequence record 300994 | Insert Sequence
ATGGCGATGGAGATGAGGCTTCCAGTGGCTCGCAAGCCTCTTAGCGAGAGACTGGGCCGCGACACTAAGA
AACATCTAGTGGTGCCGGGGGATACAATCACTACGGACACAGGATTCATGCGGGGCCATGGAACGTATAT
GGGAGAAGAGAAGCTCATTGCATCTGTTGCTGGCTCTGTGGAGAGAGTAAACAAGTTGATCTGTGTGAAA
GCTTTGAAAACCAGATACATTGGTGAAGTAGGAGACATCGTAGTGGGACGAATCACAGAGGTTCAACAGA
AGAGGTGGAAGGTGGAGACCAACTCCAGGCTGGATTCGGTCTTGCTGCTCTCGTCCATGAACCTTCCTGG
AGGAGAGCTGAGGAGAAGATCTGCAGAAGATGAGCTTGCAATGAGAGGTTTCTTACAGGAAGGGGACCTT
ATCAGTGCTGAGGTCCAGGCAGTGTTCTCTGACGGAGCTGTCTCTTTGCACACGAGGAGCCTGAAATATG
GAAAACTAGGTCAGGGGGTTTTGGTCCAGGTTTCCCCCTCCCTGGTGAAACGGCAGAAGACCCACTTTCA
TGATTTGCCATGTGGTGCCTCAGTGATTCTCGGTAACAACGGCTTCATCTGGATTTACCCAACACCTGAG
CACAAAGAAGAGGAAGCAGGGGGCTTCATTGCAAACCTGGAGCCTGTCTCTCTTGCTGATCGAGAGGTGA
TATCCCGGCTTCGGAACTGCATCATCTCGCTGGTAACTCAGAGGATGATGCTGTATGATACCAGCATCCT
GTACTGCTATGAAGCATCCCTTCCACATCAGATCAAAGACATCTTAAAGCCAGAAATAATGGAGGAGATT
GTGATGGAAACACGCCAGAGGCTTTTGGAACAGGAGGGATTG
